>Addgene plasmid #63353 | pFusX3-8 | depositor partial sequence | sequence record 105224 | pFusX3_ACT
AGTCTTAAGCGTCTCCATGGCCTGACCCCGGACCAAGTGGTGGCTATCGCCAGCAACATTGGCGGCAAGC
AAGCGCTCGAAACGGTGCAGCGGCTGTTGCCGGTGCTGTGCCAGGACCATGGCCTCACACCCGATCAGGT
CGTGGCTATCGCCAGCCACGATGGCGGCAAGCAAGCGCTCGAAACGGTGCAGCGGCTGTTGCCGGTGCTG
TGCCAGGACCATGGCCTGACCCCGGACCAAGTGGTGGCTATCGCCAGCAACGGTGGCGGCAAGCAAGCGC
TCGAAACGGTGCAGCGGCTGTTGCCGGTGCTGTGCCAGGACCATGGCCTGCGAGACGTC
