>Addgene plasmid #63353 | pFusX3-8 | depositor partial sequence | sequence record 105225 | FusX3
CGTCTCCATGGCCTGACCCCGGACCAAGTGGTGGCTATCGAGACCGGCGCCGCTACGGGCGCGTCCCATT
CGCCATTCAGGCTGCGCAACTGTTGGGAAGGGCGATCGGTGCGGGCTCTTCGCTATTACGCCAGCTGGCG
AAAGGGGGATGTGCTGCAAGGCGATTAAGTTGGGAACGCCAGGGTTTTCCCAGTCACGACGTTGTAAAAC
GACGGCCAGTGAGCGCGCGTAATCGACTCACTATAGGGCGAATTGGGTACCGGGCCCCCCCTCGAGGTCC
TCCAGCTTTTGTTCCCTTTAGTGAGGGTTAATTGCGCGCTTGGCGTAATCATGGTCATAGCTGTTTCCTG
TGTGAAATTGTTATCCGCTCACAATTCCACACAACATACGAGCCGGAAGCATAAAGTGTAAAGCCTGGGG
TGCCTAATGAGTGAGCTAACTCACATTAATTGCGTTGCGCTCACTGCCCGCTTTCCACCGGTGGTCTCTG
GCGGCAAGCAAGCGCTCGAAACGGTGCAGCGGCTGTTGCCGGTGCTGTGCCAGGACCATGGCCTGCGAGA
CGTCTAGACCAGCCAGGACAGAAATGCCTCGACTTCGCTGCTACCCAAGGTTGCCGGGTGACGCACACCG
TGGAAACGGATGAAGGCACGAACCCAGTGGACATAAGCCTGTTCGGTTCGTAAGCTGTAATGCAAGTAGC
GTATGCGCTCACGCAACTGGTCCAGAACCTTGACCGAACGCAGCGGTGGTAACGGCGCAGTGGCGGTTTT
CATGGCTTGTTATGACTGTTTTTTTGGGGTACAGTCTATGCCTCGGGCATCCAAGCAGCAAGCGCGTTAC
GCCGTGGGTCGATGTTTGATGTTATGGAGCAGCAACGATGTTACGCAGCAGGGCAGTCGCCCTAAAACAA
AGTTAAACATTATGAGGGAAGCGGTGATCGCCGAAGTATCGACTCAACTATCAGAGGTAGTTGGCGTCAT
CGAGCGCCATCTCGAACCGACGTTGCTGGCCGTACATTTGTACGGCTCCGCAGTGGATGGCGGCCTGAAG
CCACACAGTGATATTGATTTGCTGGTTACGGTGACCGTAAGGCTTGATGAAACAACGCGGCGAGCTTTGA
TCAACGACCTTTTGGAAACTTCGGCTTCCCCTGGAGAGAGCGAGATTCTCCGCGCTGTAGAAGTCACCAT
TGTTGTGCACGACGACATCATTCCGTGGCGTTATCCAGCTAAGCGCGAACTGCAATTTGGAGAATGGCAG
CGCAATGACATTCTTGCAGGTATCTTCGAGCCAGCCACGATCGACATTGATCTGGCTATCTTGCTGACAA
AAGCAAGAGAACATAGCGTTGCCTTGGTAGGTCCAGCGGCGGAGGAACTCTTTGATCCGGTTCCTGAACA
GGATCTATTTGAGGCGCTAAATGAAACCTTAACGCTATGGAACTCGCCGCCCGACTGGGCTGGCGATGAG
CGAAATGTAGTGCTTACGTTGTCCCGCATTTGGTACAGCGCAGTAACCGGCAAAATCGCGCCGAAGGATG
TCGCTGCCGACTGGGCAATGGAGCGCCTGCCGGCCCAGTATCAGCCCGTCATACTTGAAGCTAGACAGGC
TTATCTTGGACAAGAAGAAGATCGCTTGGCCTCGCGCGCAGATCAGTTGGAAGAATTTGTCCACTACGTG
AAAGGCGAGATCACCAAGGTAGTCGGCAAATAACCCTCGAGCCACCCATGACCAAAATCCCTTAACGTGA
GTTACGCGTCGTTCCACTGAGCGTCAGACCCCGTAGAAAAGATCAAAGGATCTTCTTGAGATCCTTTTTT
TCTGCGCGTAATCTGCTGCTTGCAAACAAAAAAACCACCGCTACCAGCGGTGGTTTGTTTGCCGGATCAA
GAGCTACCAACTCTTTTTCCGAAGGTAACTGGCTTCAGCAGAGCGCAGATACCAAATACTGTCCTTCTAG
TGTAGCCGTAGTTAGGCCACCACTTCAAGAACTCTGTAGCACCGCCTACATACCTCGCTCTGCTAATCCT
GTTACCAGTGGCTGCTGCCAGTGGCGATAAGTCGTGTCTTACCGGGTTGGACTCAAGACGATAGTTACCG
GATAAGGCGCAGCGGTCGGGCTGAACGGGGGGTTCGTGCACACAGCCCAGCTTGGAGCGAACGACCTACA
CCGAACTGAGATACCTACAGCGTGAGCATTGAGAAAGCGCCACGCTTCCCGAAGGGAGAAAGGCGGACAG
GTATCCGGTAAGCGGCAGGGTCGGAACAGGAGAGCGCACGAGGGAGCTTCCAGGGGGAAACGCCTGGTAT
CTTTATAGTCCTGTCGGGTTTCGCCACCTCTGACTTGAGCGTCGATTTTTGTGATGCTCGTCAGGGGGGC
GGAGCCTATGGAAAAACGCCAGCAACGCGGCCTTTTTACGGTTCCTGGCCTTTTGCTGGCCTTTTGCTCA
CATGTTCTTTCCTGCGTTATCCCCTGATTCTGTGGATAACCGTATTACCGCCTTTGAGTGAGCTGATACC
GCTCGCCGCAGCCGAACGACCGAGCGCAGCGAGTCAGTGAGCGAGGAAGCGGAAGAGCGCCCAATACGCA
AACCGCCTCTCCCCGCGCGTTGGCCGATTCATTAATGCAGCTGGCACGACAGGTTTCCCGACTGGAAAGC
GGGCAGTGAGCGCAACGCAATTAATACGCGTACCGCTAGCCAGGAAGAGTTTGTAGAAACGCAAAAAGGC
CATCCGTCAGGATGGCCTTCTGCTTAGTTTGATGCCTGGCAGTTTATGGCGGGCGTCCTGCCCGCCACCC
TCCGGGCCGTTGCTTCACAACGTTCAAATCCGCTCCCGGCGGATTTGTCCTACTCAGGAGAGCGTTCACC
GACAAACAACAGATAAAACGAAAGGCCCAGTCTTCCGACTGAGCCTTTCGTTTTATTTGATGCCTGGCAG
TTCCCTACTCTCGCGTTAACGCTAGCATGGATGTTTTCCCAGTCACGACGTTGTAAAACGACGGCCAGTC
TTAAG
