>Addgene plasmid #63353 | pFusX3-8 | addgene partial sequence | sequence record 114993 | pCR8_R1 5'-cgaaccgaacaggcttatgt-3'
TGCGTCACCCGGCAACCTTGGGTAGCAGCGAAGTCGAGGCATTTCTGTCCTGGCTGGTCTAGACGTCTCG
CAGGCCATGGTCCTGGCACAGCACCGGCAACAGCCGCTGCACCGTTTCGAGCGCTTGCTTGCCGCCACCG
TTGCTGGCGATAGCCACCACTTGGTCCGGGGTCAGGCCATGGTCCTGGCACAGCACCGGCAACAGCCGCT
GCACCGTTTCGAGCGCTTGCTTGCCGCCATCGTGGCTGGCGATAGCCACGACCTGATCGGGTGTGAGGCC
ATGGTCCTGGCACAGCACCGGCAACAGCCGCTGCACCGTTTCGAGCGCTTGCTTGCCGCCAATGTTGCTG
GCGATAGCCACCACTTGGTCCGGGGTCAGGCCATGGAGACGCTTAAGACTGGCCGTCGTTTTACAACGTC
GTGACTGGGAAAACATCCATGCTAGCGTTAACGCGAGAGTAGGGAACTGCCAGGCATCAAATAAAACGAA
AGGCTCAGTCGGAAGACTGGGCCTTTCGTTTTATCTGTTGTTTGTCGGTGAACGCTCTCCTGAGTAGGAC
AAATCCGCCGGGAGCGGATTTGAACGTTGTGAAGCAACGGCCCGGAGGGTGGCGGGCAGGACGCCCGCCA
TAAACTGCCAGGCATCAAACTAAGCAGAAGGCCATCCTGACGGATGGCCTTTTTGCGTTTCTACAAA
