[The description below was written by a language model from this plasmid's Addgene catalogue record.]
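Description:
pFusX3-8 is a bacterial library plasmid from the FusX system, a one-step assembly platform for building TALE repeat arrays and TALENs. It is built on the FusX3 backbone (about 3 kb without the insert), is maintained at high copy number in standard E. coli cloning strains, and is selected with spectinomycin. The record does not name the origin of replication or provide a feature map, so details of the backbone beyond the resistance marker and the pCR8-type sequencing primer sites flanking the insert are not documented here.

The payload is a synthetic, pre-assembled trimer of TALE repeat modules carrying the repeat-variable diresidues NI, HD and NG, in that order. Under the standard TALE recognition code these RVDs specify A, C and T respectively, which matches the alternative insert name X3_ACT. The trimer was installed by cloning into BsaI sites that were destroyed in the process, and it is designated to occupy RVD positions 7–9 of a final TALE array. This plasmid is therefore one member of a position-specific collection in which each plasmid supplies a different three-RVD combination for the same slot.

In use, a researcher picks the appropriate trimer plasmid for each position block according to the DNA target sequence and combines them in a single assembly reaction to produce a full-length TALE DNA-binding domain in a receiver vector. There is no promoter or expression cassette described for the insert, consistent with its role as an assembly intermediate for genome-editing reagents, not an expression construct.
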