Addgene plasmid #63353: pFusX3-8
Purpose: Encodes RVD positions 7-9 in TALEN assembly
Depositing lab: Stephen Ekker. Depositing organization: Mayo Foundation for Medical Education and Research. Publication: FusX: A rapid one-step TALE assembly system for genome science. Ma AC, McNulty MS, Tanya PL, Jarryd CM, Martinez-Galvez G, Argue DP, Lee HB, Urban MD, Bullard CE, Blackburn PR, Man TK, Clark KJ, Ekker SC. Hum Gene Ther. 2016 Jun;27(6):451-63. doi: 10.1089/hum.2015.172 PubMed 26854857.
Backbone
  Vector backbone: FusX3
  Backbone size w/o insert (bp): 3015
  Vector type: TALEN
Growth in bacteria
  Bacterial resistance: Spectinomycin, 50 μg/mL
  Growth temperature: 37°C
  Growth strain: DH5alpha
  Copy number: High Copy
Gene/Insert
  Gene/Insert name: NI HD NG (alt name: X3_ACT)
  Species: Synthetic
  Mutation: none
  Cloning method: Restriction Enzyme; 5′ cloning site BsaI (destroyed during cloning); 3′ cloning site BsaI (destroyed during cloning)
  Sequencing primers: 5′ pCR8_F1; 3′ pCR8_R1
Terms and licenses: Academic/Nonprofit Terms; Industry Terms: Not Available to Industry
How to cite: pFusX3-8 was a gift from Stephen Ekker (Addgene plasmid # 63353 ; http://n2t.net/addgene:63353 ; RRID:Addgene_63353)
